Addgene plasmid #88479: pDONR223-ZNF545
Purpose: Donor Vector containing ZNF545 transcription factor, part of the Human TFome Collection
Depositing lab: Marc Vidal. Depositing organization: Dana-Farber Cancer Institute. Publication: A comprehensive library of human transcription factors for cell fate engineering. Ng AHM, Khoshakhlagh P, Rojo Arias JE, Pasquini G, Wang K, Swiersy A, Shipman SL, Appleton E, Kiaee K, Kohman RE, Vernet A, Dysart M, Leeper K, Saylor W, Huang JY, Graveline A, Taipale J, Hill DE, Vidal M, Melero-Martin JM, Busskamp V, Church GM. Nat Biotechnol. 2021 Apr;39(4):510-519. doi: 10.1038/s41587-020-0742-6. Epub 2020 Nov 30. PubMed 33257861.
Backbone
  Vector backbone: pDONR223
  Backbone manufacturer: Invitrogen
  Backbone size w/o insert (bp): 3000
  Vector type: Gateway Donor Vector
Growth in bacteria
  Bacterial resistance: Spectinomycin, 50 μg/mL
  Growth temperature: 37°C
  Growth strain: DH5alpha
  Copy number: High Copy
Gene/Insert
  Gene/Insert name: ZNF545 (alt name: ZFP82)
  Species: H. sapiens (human)
  Insert size (bp): 1599
  Mutation: Last nucleotide of stop codon removed to allow for Gateway C-terminal fusions
  Entrez Gene: ZFP82 (a.k.a. ZNF545, KIAA1948, MGC45380)
  Cloning method: Gateway Cloning
  Sequencing primers: 5′ M13F(-21); 3′ M13R
Terms and licenses: Academic/Nonprofit Terms; Industry Terms: Not Available to Industry
Depositor comments: Represents the ORFeome subset of the TFome
How to cite: pDONR223-ZNF545 was a gift from Marc Vidal (Addgene plasmid # 88479 ; http://n2t.net/addgene:88479 ; RRID:Addgene_88479)
