[The description below was written by a language model from this plasmid's Addgene catalogue record and pLannotate feature annotations shown in this document.]
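Description:
pDONR223-ZNF545 is a Gateway entry-type clone built on the Invitrogen pDONR223 backbone, carrying the open reading frame of the human zinc-finger transcription factor ZNF545 (also known as ZFP82). It is a bacterial propagation plasmid rather than an expression vector. The sequenced record is about 4.4 kb and contains a high-copy ColE1/pUC-type origin of replication and an aadA (SmR) gene that confers spectinomycin/streptomycin resistance, consistent with the catalogued spectinomycin selection. Short annotated fragments of a class 1 integron Pc promoter and a gentamicin resistance gene lie just upstream of aadA. Small lacI and lacZα fragments are also annotated in the backbone. The rrnB T1 and T2 terminators sit upstream of the cloning region, where they help insulate the insert from read-through transcription.

The roughly 1.6 kb insert lies between two attL recombination sites, one annotated by the software as attL3 and the other as attL2. These sites allow the ORF to be transferred by an LR Clonase reaction into any compatible destination vector. The annotation labels only the first part of the insert as ZFP82. The brief matches to an engineered CCR5 zinc-finger domain further along probably reflect sequence similarity among the gene's own zinc-finger repeats rather than a separate element. The last nucleotide of the stop codon has been removed so that the ORF can read through into C-terminal tags supplied by a destination vector. A T7 promoter sits just outside attL2, oriented toward the insert on the opposite strand, and no eukaryotic promoter is present. The clone belongs to the ORFeome subset of the Human TFome collection, a library of human transcription factors assembled for cell fate engineering studies.
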