Features (pLannotate 1.2.2; 14 found; start..end, strand, type, name):
      2..97      +  protein_bind   attL3: mutant version of attL; recombination site for the Gateway® LR reaction LR Clonase™
    100..651     +  CDS            ZFP82 (fragment): ZFP82_HUMAN - Also known as KIAA1948, ZNF545. Experimental evidence at protein level: Swiss-Prot protein existence level 1. May be involved in transcriptional regulation. From Homo sapiens (Human).
    673..689     +  CDS            CCR5TC (fragment): zinc-finger domain from the CCR5-224 (+) zinc-finger nuclease that recognizes the left half-site target sequence in the human CCR5 gene (Perez et al., 2008; Gross et al., 2013)
   1261..1279    +  CDS            CCR5TC (fragment): zinc-finger domain from the CCR5-224 (+) zinc-finger nuclease that recognizes the left half-site target sequence in the human CCR5 gene (Perez et al., 2008; Gross et al., 2013)
   1697..1796    -  protein_bind   attL2: mutant version of attL; recombination site for the Gateway® LR reaction LR Clonase™
   1814..1832    -  promoter       T7 promoter: promoter for bacteriophage T7 RNA polymerase
   2022..2045    +  promoter       Pc promoter (fragment): intI1 (promoter lies within the coding sequence); class 1 integron promoter
   2221..2277    +  CDS            GmR (fragment): gentamycin acetyltransferase; aacC1; confers resistance to gentamycin
   2284..3075    +  CDS            SmR: aminoglycoside adenylyltransferase (Murphy, 1985); aadA; confers resistance to spectinomycin and streptomycin
   3168..3756    +  rep_origin     ori: high-copy-number ColE1/pMB1/pBR322/pUC origin of replication
   3939..4031    +  CDS            lacI (fragment): lac repressor; lacI; The lac repressor binds to the lac operator to inhibit transcription in E. coli. This inhibition can be relieved by adding lactose or isopropyl-β-D-thiogalactopyranoside (IPTG).
   4086..4113    -  terminator     rrnB T2 terminator: transcription terminator T2 from the E. coli rrnB gene
   4245..4288    +  terminator     rrnB T1 terminator: Escherichia coli rrnB; transcription terminator T1 from the E. coli rrnB gene
   4335..4371    -  CDS            lacZα (fragment): LacZα fragment of β-galactosidase; lacZ fragment
>Addgene plasmid #88479 | pDONR223-ZNF545 | addgene full sequence | sequence record 405439 | Addgene NGS Result
CAAATAATGATTTTATTTTGACTGATAGTGACCTGTTCGTTGCAACAAATTGATGAGCAATGCTTTTTTA
TAATGCCAACTTTGTACAAAAAAGTTGGCATGGCCCTTCGATCAGTGATGTTCAGTGATGTATCCATAGA
CTTCTCTCCAGAAGAGTGGGAATACCTGGACTTGGAACAAAAGGACTTGTACAGAGATGTCATGTTGGAG
AACTACAGCAACTTGGTCTCACTGGGATGCTTCATTTCTAAACCAGATGTGATTTCCTCATTGGAGCAAG
GAAAAGAGCCTTGGAAAGTTGTGAGGAAAGGAAGAAGACAATATCCAGATTTGGAGACCAAGTATGAGAC
CAAGAAGTTATCTTTAGAAAATGACATTTATGAAATAAATTTATCCCAGTGGAAGATAATGGAAAGAATT
GAAAACCATGGCCTTAAGGGTCTCATTTTAAAAAATGATTGGGAATCCACAGGAAAAATTGAAGGACAGG
AGAGACCTCAAGAAGGATACTTCAGTAGTGTGAAAATGCCATCTGAAAAGGTGTCCTCTTACCAGAAACG
CACATCTGTTACTCCACATCAGAGACTTCATTTTGTTGATAAACCCTATGAATGTAAGGAATGTGGGAAG
GCGTTCAGAGTGCGCCAACAGCTTACTTTTCATCACAGAATTCATACTGGTGAAAAACCGTATGAATGTA
AGGAATGTGGGATGGCCTTCAGACAGACTGCACACCTTACTCGACATCAGAGACTTCATTCTGGTGAAAA
ACTCTATGAATGTAAGGAATGTGGGGAAGCTTTCATATGTGGTGCAGATCTTAGAGTACATCAGAAAATG
CATATTGGTGAGAAGCCCTATGAATGTAAAGAATGTGGGAAGGCTTTTAGGGTACGAGGACAACTTACTC
TGCATCAGAGGATTCATACTGGTGAGAAACCCTATGTGTGTAAAGAGTGTGGAAAAGCCTTTAGACAGTA
CGCACACCTGACTCGGCATCAGAAGCTTAATAGTGCTGACAGGCTCTATGAATGCAAAGAATGTGGGAAG
GCCTTTTTGTGTGGCTCTGGTCTTAGAGTACATCACAAACTTCATACTGGTGAGAAACCCTATGAATGTA
AGGAATGCGGGAAGGCCTTTAGAGTGCGACAACAACTAACACTCCATCAGAGAATTCATACTGGTGAGAA
ACCCTATGAATGTAAGGAATGTGGAAAGACCTTTAGCCGTGGCTATCATCTTATTCTCCATCACAGAATT
CATACTGGTGAAAAACCTTACGAATGTAAGGAATGCTGGAAAGCCTTTAGTCGCTACTCACAACTTATTT
CACATCAGAGTATTCATATTGGTGTTAAGCCCTATGACTGTAAGGAATGCGGGAAGGCCTTCAGACTACT
TTCACAACTCACACAGCATCAGAGTATTCATATTGGTGAGAAACCTTATAAATGTAAGGAATGTGGCAAG
GCCTTTAGATTGCGCCAAAAACTTACTCTACATCAGAGCATTCATACTGGCGAAAAACCCTTTGAGTGTA
AGGAATGTAGGAAGGCCTTTAGACTTAATTCATCCCTTATTCAACATCTGAGAATTCATTCTGGTGAGAA
ACCCTATGAATGTAAGGAATGTAAGAAGGCCTTTAGGCAACATTCACACCTTACTCATCATCTGAAAATT
CATAATGTAAAAATCTACCCAACTTTCTTGTACAAAGTTGGCATTATAAGAAAGCATTGCTTATCAATTT
GTTGCAACGAACAGGTCACTATCAGTCAAAATAAAATCATTATTTGCCATCCAGCTGATATCCCCTATAG
TGAGTCGTATTACATGGTCATAGCTGTTTCCTGGCAGCTCTGGCCCGTGTCTCAAAATCTCTGATGTTAC
ATTGCACAAGATAAAAATATATCATCATGCCTCCTCTAGACCAGCCAGGACAGAAATGCCTCGACTTCGC
TGCTACCCAAGGTTGCCGGGTGACGCACACCGTGGAAACGGATGAAGGCACGAACCCAGTGGACATAAGC
CTGTTCGGTTCGTAAGCTGTAATGCAAGTAGCGTATGCGCTCACGCAACTGGTCCAGAACCTTGACCGAA
CGCAGCGGTGGTAACGGCGCAGTGGCGGTTTTCATGGCTTGTTATGACTGTTTTTTTGGGGTACAGTCTA
TGCCTCGGGCATCCAAGCAGCAAGCGCGTTACGCCGTGGGTCGATGTTTGATGTTATGGAGCAGCAACGA
TGTTACGCAGCAGGGCAGTCGCCCTAAAACAAAGTTAAACATTATGAGGGAAGCGGTGATCGCCGAAGTA
TCGACTCAACTATCAGAGGTAGTTGGCGTCATCGAGCGCCATCTCGAACCGACGTTGCTGGCCGTACATT
TGTACGGCTCCGCAGTGGATGGCGGCCTGAAGCCACACAGTGATATTGATTTGCTGGTTACGGTGACCGT
AAGGCTTGATGAAACAACGCGGCGAGCTTTGATCAACGACCTTTTGGAAACTTCGGCTTCCCCTGGAGAG
AGCGAGATTCTCCGCGCTGTAGAAGTCACCATTGTTGTGCACGACGACATCATTCCGTGGCGTTATCCAG
CTAAGCGCGAACTGCAATTTGGAGAATGGCAGCGCAATGACATTCTTGCAGGTATCTTCGAGCCAGCCAC
GATCGACATTGATCTGGCTATCTTGCTGACAAAAGCAAGAGAACATAGCGTTGCCTTGGTAGGTCCAGCG
GCGGAGGAACTCTTTGATCCGGTTCCTGAACAGGATCTATTTGAGGCGCTAAATGAAACCTTAACGCTAT
GGAACTCGCCGCCCGACTGGGCTGGCGATGAGCGAAATGTAGTGCTTACGTTGTCCCGCATTTGGTACAG
CGCAGTAACCGGCAAAATCGCGCCGAAGGATGTCGCTGCCGACTGGGCAATGGAGCGCCTGCCGGCCCAG
TATCAGCCCGTCATACTTGAAGCTAGACAGGCTTATCTTGGACAAGAAGAAGATCGCTTGGCCTCGCGCG
CAGATCAGTTGGAAGAATTTGTCCACTACGTGAAAGGCGAGATCACCAAGGTAGTCGGCAAATAACCCTC
GAGCCACCCATGACCAAAATCCCTTAACGTGAGTTACGCGTCGTTCCACTGAGCGTCAGACCCCGTAGAA
AAGATCAAAGGATCTTCTTGAGATCCTTTTTTTCTGCGCGTAATCTGCTGCTTGCAAACAAAAAAACCAC
CGCTACCAGCGGTGGTTTGTTTGCCGGATCAAGAGCTACCAACTCTTTTTCCGAAGGTAACTGGCTTCAG
CAGAGCGCAGATACCAAATACTGTTCTTCTAGTGTAGCCGTAGTTAGGCCACCACTTCAAGAACTCTGTA
GCACCGCCTACATACCTCGCTCTGCTAATCCTGTTACCAGTGGCTGCTGCCAGTGGCGATAAGTCGTGTC
TTACCGGGTTGGACTCAAGACGATAGTTACCGGATAAGGCGCAGCGGTCGGGCTGAACGGGGGGTTCGTG
CACACAGCCCAGCTTGGAGCGAACGACCTACACCGAACTGAGATACCTACAGCGTGAGCTATGAGAAAGC
GCCACGCTTCCCGAAGGGAGAAAGGCGGACAGGTATCCGGTAAGCGGCAGGGTCGGAACAGGAGAGCGCA
CGAGGGAGCTTCCAGGGGGAAACGCCTGGTATCTTTATAGTCCTGTCGGGTTTCGCCACCTCTGACTTGA
GCGTCGATTTTTGTGATGCTCGTCAGGGGGGCGGAGCCTATGGAAAAACGCCAGCAACGCGGCCTTTTTA
CGGTTCCTGGCCTTTTGCTGGCCTTTTGCTCACATGTTCTTTCCTGCGTTATCCCCTGATTCTGTGGATA
ACCGTATTACCGCCTTTGAGTGAGCTGATACCGCTCGCCGCAGCCGAACGACCGAGCGCAGCGAGTCAGT
GAGCGAGGAAGCGGAAGAGCGCCCAATACGCAAACCGCCTCTCCCCGCGCGTTGGCCGATTCATTAATGC
AGCTGGCACGACAGGTTTCCCGACTGGAAAGCGGGCAGTGAGCGCAACGCAATTAATACGCGTACCGCTA
GCCAGGAAGAGTTTGTAGAAACGCAAAAAGGCCATCCGTCAGGATGGCCTTCTGCTTAGTTTGATGCCTG
GCAGTTTATGGCGGGCGTCCTGCCCGCCACCCTCCGGGCCGTTGCTTCACAACGTTCAAATCCGCTCCCG
GCGGATTTGTCCTACTCAGGAGAGCGTTCACCGACAAACAACAGATAAAACGAAAGGCCCAGTCTTCCGA
CTGAGCCTTTCGTTTTATTTGATGCCTGGCAGTTCCCTACTCTCGCGTTAACGCTAGCATGGATGTTTTC
CCAGTCACGACGTTGTAAAACGACGGCCAGTCTTAAGCTCGGGCCC
