>Addgene plasmid #88479 | pDONR223-ZNF545 | depositor partial sequence | sequence record 172083 | insert
ATGGCCCTTCGATCAGTGATGTTCAGTGATGTATCCATAGACTTCTCTCCAGAAGAGTGGGAATACCTGG
ACTTGGAACAAAAGGACTTGTACAGAGATGTCATGTTGGAGAACTACAGCAACTTGGTCTCACTGGGATG
CTTCATTTCTAAACCAGATGTGATTTCCTCATTGGAGCAAGGAAAAGAGCCTTGGAAAGTTGTGAGGAAA
GGAAGAAGACAATATCCAGATTTGGAGACCAAGTATGAGACCAAGAAGTTATCTTTAGAAAATGACATTT
ATGAAATAAATTTATCCCAGTGGAAGATAATGGAAAGAATTGAAAACCATGGCCTTAAGGGTCTCATTTT
AAAAAATGATTGGGAATCCACAGGAAAAATTGAAGGACAGGAGAGACCTCAAGAAGGATACTTCAGTAGT
GTGAAAATGCCATCTGAAAAGGTGTCCTCTTACCAGAAACGCACATCTGTTACTCCACATCAGAGACTTC
ATTTTGTTGATAAACCCTATGAATGTAAGGAATGTGGGAAGGCGTTCAGAGTGCGCCAACAGCTTACTTT
TCATCACAGAATTCATACTGGTGAAAAACCGTATGAATGTAAGGAATGTGGGATGGCCTTCAGACAGACT
GCACACCTTACTCGACATCAGAGACTTCATTCTGGTGAAAAACTCTATGAATGTAAGGAATGTGGGGAAG
CTTTCATATGTGGTGCAGATCTTAGAGTACATCAGAAAATGCATATTGGTGAGAAGCCCTATGAATGTAA
AGAATGTGGGAAGGCTTTTAGGGTACGAGGACAACTTACTCTGCATCAGAGGATTCATACTGGTGAGAAA
CCCTATGTGTGTAAAGAGTGTGGAAAAGCCTTTAGACAGTACGCACACCTGACTCGGCATCAGAAGCTTA
ATAGTGCTGACAGGCTCTATGAATGCAAAGAATGTGGGAAGGCCTTTTTGTGTGGCTCTGGTCTTAGAGT
ACATCACAAACTTCATACTGGTGAGAAACCCTATGAATGTAAGGAATGCGGGAAGGCCTTTAGAGTGCGA
CAACAACTAACACTCCATCAGAGAATTCATACTGGTGAGAAACCCTATGAATGTAAGGAATGTGGAAAGA
CCTTTAGCCGTGGCTATCATCTTATTCTCCATCACAGAATTCATACTGGTGAAAAACCTTACGAATGTAA
GGAATGCTGGAAAGCCTTTAGTCGCTACTCACAACTTATTTCACATCAGAGTATTCATATTGGTGTTAAG
CCCTATGACTGTAAGGAATGCGGGAAGGCCTTCAGACTACTTTCACAACTCACACAGCATCAGAGTATTC
ATATTGGTGAGAAACCTTATAAATGTAAGGAATGTGGCAAGGCCTTTAGATTGCGCCAAAAACTTACTCT
ACATCAGAGCATTCATACTGGCGAAAAACCCTTTGAGTGTAAGGAATGTAGGAAGGCCTTTAGACTTAAT
TCATCCCTTATTCAACATCTGAGAATTCATTCTGGTGAGAAACCCTATGAATGTAAGGAATGTAAGAAGG
CCTTTAGGCAACATTCACACCTTACTCATCATCTGAAAATTCATAATGTAAAAATCTAA
